>Addgene plasmid #212635 | pLV_CAG_Gag-EIF4E | addgene full sequence | sequence record 460289 | Addgene NGS Result
TGGTTTTTTTGTTTGCAAGCAGCAGATTACGCGCAGAAAAAAAGGATCTCAAGAAGATCCTTTGATCTTT
TCTACGGGGTCTGACGCTCAGTGGAACGAAAACTCACGTTAAGGGATTTTGGTCATGAGATTATCAAAAA
GGATCTTCACCTAGATCCTTTTAAATTAAAAATGAAGTTTTAAATCAATCTAAAGTATATATGAGTAAAC
TTGGTCTGACAGTTACCAATGCTTAATCAGTGAGGCACCTATCTCAGCGATCTGTCTATTTCGTTCATCC
ATAGTTGCCTGACTCCCCGTCGTGTAGATAACTACGATACGGGAGGGCTTACCATCTGGCCCCAGTGCTG
CAATGATACCGCGAGACCCACGCTCACCGGCTCCAGATTTATCAGCAATAAACCAGCCAGCCGGAAGGGC
CGAGCGCAGAAGTGGTCCTGCAACTTTATCCGCCTCCATCCAGTCTATTAATTGTTGCCGGGAAGCTAGA
GTAAGTAGTTCGCCAGTTAATAGTTTGCGCAACGTTGTTGCCATTGCTACAGGCATCGTGGTGTCACGCT
CGTCGTTTGGTATGGCTTCATTCAGCTCCGGTTCCCAACGATCAAGGCGAGTTACATGATCCCCCATGTT
GTGCAAAAAAGCGGTTAGCTCCTTCGGTCCTCCGATCGTTGTCAGAAGTAAGTTGGCCGCAGTGTTATCA
CTCATGGTTATGGCAGCACTGCATAATTCTCTTACTGTCATGCCATCCGTAAGATGCTTTTCTGTGACTG
GTGAGTACTCAACCAAGTCATTCTGAGAATAGTGTATGCGGCGACCGAGTTGCTCTTGCCCGGCGTCAAT
ACGGGATAATACCGCGCCACATAGCAGAACTTTAAAAGTGCTCATCATTGGAAAACGTTCTTCGGGGCGA
AAACTCTCAAGGATCTTACCGCTGTTGAGATCCAGTTCGATGTAACCCACTCGTGCACCCAACTGATCTT
CAGCATCTTTTACTTTCACCAGCGTTTCTGGGTGAGCAAAAACAGGAAGGCAAAATGCCGCAAAAAAGGG
AATAAGGGCGACACGGAAATGTTGAATACTCATACTCTTCCTTTTTCAATATTATTGAAGCATTTATCAG
GGTTATTGTCTCATGAGCGGATACATATTTGAATGTATTTAGAAAAATAAACAAATAGGGGTTCCGCGCA
CATTTCCCCGAAAAGTGCCACCTGACGTCGACGGATCGGGAGATCTCCCGATCCCCTATGGTGCACTCTC
AGTACAATCTGCTCTGATGCCGCATAGTTAAGCCAGTATCTGCTCCCTGCTTGTGTGTTGGAGGTCGCTG
AGTAGTGCGCGAGCAAAATTTAAGCTACAACAAGGCAAGGCTTGACCGACAATTGCATGAAGAATCTGCT
TAGGGTTAGGCGTTTTGCGCTGCTTCGCGATGTACGGGCCAGATATACGCGTTGACATTGATTATTGACT
AGTTATTAATAGTAATCAATTACGGGGTCATTAGTTCATAGCCCATATATGGAGTTCCGCGTTACATAAC
TTACGGTAAATGGCCCGCCTGGCTGACCGCCCAACGACCCCCGCCCATTGACGTCAATAATGACGTATGT
TCCCATAGTAACGCCAATAGGGACTTTCCATTGACGTCAATGGGTGGAGTATTTACGGTAAACTGCCCAC
TTGGCAGTACATCAAGTGTATCATATGCCAAGTACGCCCCCTATTGACGTCAATGACGGTAAATGGCCCG
CCTGGCATTATGCCCAGTACATGACCTTATGGGACTTTCCTACTTGGCAGTACATCTACGTATTAGTCAT
CGCTATTACCATGGTGATGCGGTTTTGGCAGTACATCAATGGGCGTGGATAGCGGTTTGACTCACGGGGA
TTTCCAAGTCTCCACCCCATTGACGTCAATGGGAGTTTGTTTTGGCACCAAAATCAACGGGACTTTCCAA
AATGTCGTAACAACTCCGCCCCATTGACGCAAATGGGCGGTAGGCGTGTACGGTGGGAGGTCTATATAAG
CAGCGCGTTTTGCCTGTACTGGGTCTCTCTGGTTAGACCAGATCTGAGCCTGGGAGCTCTCTGGCTAACT
AGGGAACCCACTGCTTAAGCCTCAATAAAGCTTGCCTTGAGTGCTTCAAGTAGTGTGTGCCCGTCTGTTG
TGTGACTCTGGTAACTAGAGATCCCTCAGACCCTTTTAGTCAGTGTGGAAAATCTCTAGCAGTGGCGCCC
GAACAGGGACTTGAAAGCGAAAGGGAAACCAGAGGAGCTCTCTCGACGCAGGACTCGGCTTGCTGAAGCG
CGCACGGCAAGAGGCGAGGGGCGGCGACTGGTGAGTACGCCAAAAATTTTGACTAGCGGAGGCTAGAAGG
AGAGAGATGGGTGCGAGAGCGTCAGTATTAAGCGGGGGAGAATTAGATCGCGATGGGAAAAAATTCGGTT
AAGGCCAGGGGGAAAGAAAAAATATAAATTAAAACATATAGTATGGGCAAGCAGGGAGCTAGAACGATTC
GCAGTTAATCCTGGCCTGTTAGAAACATCAGAAGGCTGTAGACAAATACTGGGACAGCTACAACCATCCC
TTCAGACAGGATCAGAAGAACTTAGATCATTATATAATACAGTAGCAACCCTCTATTGTGTGCATCAAAG
GATAGAGATAAAAGACACCAAGGAAGCTTTAGACAAGATAGAGGAAGAGCAAAACAAAAGTAAGACCACC
GCACAGCAAGCGGCCGCTGATCTTCAGACCTGGAGGAGGAGATATGAGGGACAATTGGAGAAGTGAATTA
TATAAATATAAAGTAGTAAAAATTGAACCATTAGGAGTAGCACCCACCAAGGCAAAGAGAAGAGTGGTGC
AGAGAGAAAAAAGAGCAGTGGGAATAGGAGCTTTGTTCCTTGGGTTCTTGGGAGCAGCAGGAAGCACTAT
GGGCGCAGCGTCAATGACGCTGACGGTACAGGCCAGACAATTATTGTCTGGTATAGTGCAGCAGCAGAAC
AATTTGCTGAGGGCTATTGAGGCGCAACAGCATCTGTTGCAACTCACAGTCTGGGGCATCAAGCAGCTCC
AGGCAAGAATCCTGGCTGTGGAAAGATACCTAAAGGATCAACAGCTCCTGGGGATTTGGGGTTGCTCTGG
AAAACTCATTTGCACCACTGCTGTGCCTTGGAATGCTAGTTGGAGTAATAAATCTCTGGAACAGATTTGG
AATCACACGACCTGGATGGAGTGGGACAGAGAAATTAACAATTACACAAGCTTAATACACTCCTTAATTG
AAGAATCGCAAAACCAGCAAGAAAAGAATGAACAAGAATTATTGGAATTAGATAAATGGGCAAGTTTGTG
GAATTGGTTTAACATAACAAATTGGCTGTGGTATATAAAATTATTCATAATGATAGTAGGAGGCTTGGTA
GGTTTAAGAATAGTTTTTGCTGTACTTTCTATAGTGAATAGAGTTAGGCAGGGATATTCACCATTATCGT
TTCAGACCCACCTCCCAACCCCGAGGGGACCCGACAGGCCCGAAGGAATAGAAGAAGAAGGTGGAGAGAG
AGACAGAGACAGATCCATTCGATTAGTGAACGGATCGGCACTGCGTGCGCCAATTCTGCAGACAAATGGC
AGTATTCATCCACAATTTTAAAAGAAAAGGGGGGATTGGGGGGTACAGTGCAGGGGAAAGAATAGTAGAC
ATAATAGCAACAGACATACAAACTAAAGAATTACAAAAACAAATTACAAAAATTCAAAATTTTCGGGTTT
ATTACAGGGACAGCAGAGATCCAGTTTACATTGATTATTGACTAGTTATTAATAGTAATCAATTACGGGG
TCATTAGTTCATAGCCCATATATGGAGTTCCGCGTTACATAACTTACGGTAAATGGCCCGCCTGGCTGAC
CGCCCAACGACCCCCGCCCATTGACGTCAATAATGACGTATGTTCCCATAGTAACGCCAATAGGGACTTT
CCATTGACGTCAATGGGTGGAGTATTTACGGTAAACTGCCCACTTGGCAGTACATCAAGTGTATCATATG
CCAAGTACGCCCCCTATTGACGTCAATGACGGTAAATGGCCCGCCTGGCATTATGCCCAGTACATGACCT
TATGGGACTTTCCTACTTGGCAGTACATCTACGTATTAGTCATCGCTATTACCATGGTGATGCGGTTTGG
CAGTACATCAATGGGCGTGGATAGCGGTTTGACTCACGGGGATTTCCAAGTCTCCACCCCATTGACGTCA
ATGGGAGTTTGTTTTGGCACCAAAATCAACGGGACTTTCCAAAATGTCGTAACAACTCCGCCCCATTGAC
GCAAATGGGCGGTAGGCGTGTACGGTGGGAGGTCTATATAAGCAGAGCTCGTTTAGTGAACCGTCAGATC
GCCTGGAGACGCCATCCACGCTGTTTTGACCTCCATAGAAGACACCGGGACCGATCCAGCCTCCCCTCGA
AGCTTACATGTGGTACCGAGCTCGGATCCTGAGAACTTCAGGGTGAGTCTATGGGACCCTTGATGTTTTC
TTTCCCCTTCTTTTCTATGGTTAAGTTCATGTCATAGGAAGGGGAGAAGTAACAGGGTACACATATTGAC
CAAATCAGGGTAATTTTGCATTTGTAATTTTAAAAAATGCTTTCTTCTTTTAATATACTTTTTTGTTTAT
CTTATTTCTAATACTTTCCCTAATCTCTTTCTTTCAGGGCAATAATGATACAATGTATCATGCCTCTTTG
CACCATTCTAAAGAATAACAGTGATAATTTCTGGGTTAAGGCAATAGCAATATTTCTGCATATAAATATT
TCTGCATATAAATTGTAACTGATGTAAGAGGTTTCATATTGCTAATAGCAGCTACAATCCAGCTACCATT
CTGCTTTTATTTTATGGTTGGGATAAGGCTGGATTATTCTGAGTCCAAGCTAGGCCCTTTTGCTAATCAT
GTTCATACCTCTTATCTTCCTCCCACAGCTCCTGGGCAACGTGCTGGTCTGTGTGCTGGCCCATCACTTT
GGCAAAGAATTCGCCACCATGGGCCAGACTGTTACCACTCCCTTAAGTTTGACCTTAGGTCACTGGAAAG
ATGTCGAGCGGATCGCTCACAACCAGTCGGTAGATGTCAAGAAGAGACGTTGGGTTACCTTCTGCTCTGC
AGAATGGCCAACCTTTAACGTCGGATGGCCGCGAGACGGCACCTTTAACCGAGACCTCATCACCCAGGTT
AAGATCAAGGTCTTTTCACCTGGCCCGCATGGACACCCAGACCAGGTCCCCTACATCGTGACCTGGGAAG
CCTTGGCTTTTGACCCCCCTCCCTGGGTCAAGCCCTTTGTACACCCTAAGCCTCCGCCTCCTCTTCCTCC
ATCCGCCCCGTCTCTCCCCCTTGAACCTCCTCGTTCGACCCCGCCTCGATCCTCCCTTTATCCAGCCCTC
ACTCCTTCTCTAGGCGCCAAACCTAAACCTCAAGTTCTTTCTGACAGTGGGGGGCCGCTCATCGACCTAC
TTACAGAAGACCCCCCGCCTTATAGGGACCCAAGACCACCCCCTTCCGACAGGGACGGAAATGGTGGAGA
AGCGACCCCTGCGGGAGAGGCACCGGACCCCTCCCCAATGGCATCTCGCCTACGTGGGAGACGGGAGCCC
CCTGTGGCCGACTCCACTACCTCGCAGGCATTCCCCCTCCGCGCAGGAGGAAACGGACAGCTTCAATACT
GGCCGTTCTCCTCTTCTGACCTTTACAACTGGAAAAATAATAACCCTTCTTTTTCTGAAGATCCAGGTAA
ACTGACAGCTCTGATCGAGTCTGTCCTCATCACCCATCAGCCCACCTGGGACGACTGTCAGCAGCTGTTG
GGGACTCTGCTGACCGGAGAAGAAAAACAACGGGTGCTCTTAGAGGCTAGAAAGGCGGTGCGGGGCGATG
ATGGGCGCCCCACTCAACTGCCCAATGAAGTCGATGCCGCTTTTCCCCTCGAGCGCCCAGACTGGGATTA
CACCACCCAGGCAGGTAGGAACCACCTAGTCCACTATCGCCAGTTGCTCCTAGCGGGTCTCCAAAACGCG
GGCAGAAGCCCCACCAATTTGGCCAAGGTAAAAGGAATAACACAAGGGCCCAATGAGTCTCCCTCGGCCT
TCCTAGAGAGACTTAAGGAAGCCTATCGCAGGTACACTCCTTATGACCCTGAGGACCCAGGGCAAGAAAC
TAATGTGTCTATGTCTTTCATTTGGCAGTCTGCCCCAGACATTGGGAGAAAGTTAGAGAGGTTAGAAGAT
TTAAAAAACAAGACGCTTGGAGATTTGGTTAGAGAGGCAGAAAAGATCTTTAATAAACGAGAAACCCCGG
AAGAAAGAGAGGAACGTATCAGGAGAGAAACAGAGGAAAAAGAAGAACGCCGTAGGACAGAGGATGAGCA
GAAAGAGAAAGAAAGAGATCGTAGGAGACATAGAGAGATGAGCAAGCTATTGGCCACTGTCGTTAGTGGA
CAGAAACAGGATAGACAGGGAGGAGAACGAAGGAGGTCCCAACTCGATCGCGACCAGTGTGCCTACTGCA
AAGAAAAGGGGCACTGGGCTAAAGATTGTCCCAAGAAACCACGAGGACCTCGGGGACCAAGACCGCAGGG
ATCAGGATCAGGATCAGGATCAGGATCT
[651 nt withheld, positions 6679-7329]
GGATCCGGCGCAACAAACTTCTCTCTGCTGAAACAAGCCGGAGATGTCGAAGAGAATCCTGGACCGATGG
AGAGCGACGAGAGCGGCCTGCCCGCCATGAAGATCGAGTGCCGCATCACCGGCACCCTGAACGGCGTGGA
GTTCGAGCTGGTGGGCGGCGGAGAGGGCACCCCCGAGCAGGGCCGCATGACCAACAAGATGAAGAGCACC
AAAGGCGCCCTGACCTTCAGCCCCTACCTGCTGAGCCACGTGATGGGCTACGGCTTCTACCACTTCGGCA
CCTACCCCAGCGGCTACGAGAACCCCTTCCTGCACGCCATCAACAACGGCGGCTACACCAACACCCGCAT
CGAGAAGTACGAGGACGGCGGCGTGCTGCACGTGAGCTTCAGCTACCGCTACGAGGCCGGCCGCGTGATC
GGCGACTTCAAGGTGGTGGGCACCGGCTTCCCCGAGGACAGCGTGATCTTCACCGACAAGATCATCCGCA
GCAACGCCACCGTGGAGCACCTGCACCCCATGGGCGATAACGTGCTGGTGGGCAGCTTCGCCCGCACCTT
CAGCCTGCGCGACGGCGGCTACTACAGCTTCGTGGTGGACAGCCACATGCACTTCAAGAGCGCCATCCAC
CCCAGCATCCTGCAGAACGGGGGCCCCATGTTCGCCTTCCGCCGCGTGGAGGAGCTGCACAGCAACACCG
AGCTGGGCATCGTGGAGTACCAGCACGCCTTCAAGACCCCGGATGCAGATGCCGGTGAAGAAGGATCCGG
CGCAACAAACTTCTCTCTGCTGAAACAAGCCGGAGATGTCGAAGAGAATCCTGGGCCGGCCAAGTTGACC
AGTGCCGTTCCGGTGCTCACCGCGCGCGACGTCGCCGGAGCGGTCGAGTTCTGGACCGACCGGCTCGGGT
TCTCCCGGGACTTCGTGGAGGACGACTTCGCCGGTGTGGTCCGGGACGACGTGACCCTGTTCATCAGCGC
GGTCCAGGACCAGGTGGTGCCGGACAACACCCTGGCCTGGGTGTGGGTGCGCGGCCTGGACGAGCTGTAC
GCCGAGTGGTCGGAGGTCGTGTCCACGAACTTCCGGGACGCCTCCGGGCCGGCCATGACCGAGATCGGCG
AGCAGCCGTGGGGGCGGGAGTTCGCCCTGCGCGACCCGGCCGGCAACTGCGTGCACTTCGTGGCCGAGGA
GCAGGACTGAGAATTCGATATCAAGCTTATCGGTAATCAACCTCTGGATTACAAAATTTGTGAAAGATTG
ACTGGTATTCTTAACTATGTTGCTCCTTTTACGCTATGTGGATACGCTGCTTTAATGCCTTTGTATCATG
CTATTGCTTCCCGTATGGCTTTCATTTTCTCCTCCTTGTATAAATCCTGGTTGCTGTCTCTTTATGAGGA
GTTGTGGCCCGTTGTCAGGCAACGTGGCGTGGTGTGCACTGTGTTTGCTGACGCAACCCCCACTGGTTGG
GGCATTGCCACCACCTGTCAGCTCCTTTCCGGGACTTTCGCTTTCCCCCTCCCTATTGCCACGGCGGAAC
TCATCGCCGCCTGCCTTGCCCGCTGCTGGACAGGGGCTCGGCTGTTGGGCACTGACAATTCCGTGGTGTT
GTCGGGGAAATCATCGTCCTTTCCTTGGCTGCTCGCCTGTGTTGCCACCTGGATTCTGCGCGGGACGTCC
TTCTGCTACGTCCCTTCGGCCCTCAATCCAGCGGACCTTCCTTCCCGCGGCCTGCTGCCGGCTCTGCGGC
CTCTTCCGCGTCTTCGCCTTCGCCCTCAGACGAGTCGGATCTCCCTTTGGGCCGCCTCCCCGCATCGATA
CCGTCGACCTCGAGACCTAGAAAAACATGGAGCAATCACAAGTAGCAATACAGCAGCTACCAATGCTGAT
TGTGCCTGGCTAGAAGCACAAGAGGAGGAGGAGGTGGGTTTTCCAGTCACACCTCAGGTACCTTTAAGAC
CAATGACTTACAAGGCAGCTGTAGATCTTAGCCACTTTTTAAAAGAAAAGGGGGGACTGGAAGGGCTAAT
TCACTCCCAACGAAGACAAGATATCCTTGATCTGTGGATCTACCACACACAAGGCTACTTCCCTGATTGG
CAGAACTACACACCAGGGCCAGGGATCAGATATCCACTGACCTTTGGATGGTGCTACAAGCTAGTACCAG
TTGAGCAAGAGAAGGTAGAAGAAGCCAATGAAGGAGAGAACACCCGCTTGTTACACCCTGTGAGCCTGCA
TGGGATGGATGACCCGGAGAGAGAAGTATTAGAGTGGAGGTTTGACAGCCGCCTAGCATTTCATCACATG
GCCCGAGAGCTGCATCCGGACTGTACTGGGTCTCTCTGGTTAGACCAGATCTGAGCCTGGGAGCTCTCTG
GCTAACTAGGGAACCCACTGCTTAAGCCTCAATAAAGCTTGCCTTGAGTGCTTCAAGTAGTGTGTGCCCG
TCTGTTGTGTGACTCTGGTAACTAGAGATCCCTCAGACCCTTTTAGTCAGTGTGGAAAATCTCTAGCAGG
GCCCGTTTAAACCCGCTGATCAGCCTCGACTGTGCCTTCTAGTTGCCAGCCATCTGTTGTTTGCCCCTCC
CCCGTGCCTTCCTTGACCCTGGAAGGTGCCACTCCCACTGTCCTTTCCTAATAAAATGAGGAAATTGCAT
CGCATTGTCTGAGTAGGTGTCATTCTATTCTGGGGGGTGGGGTGGGGCAGGACAGCAAGGGGGAGGATTG
GGAAGACAATAGCAGGCATGCTGGGGATGCGGTGGGCTCTATGGCTTCTGAGGCGGAAAGAACCAGCTGG
GGCTCTAGGGGGTATCCCC
[124 nt withheld, positions 10149-10272]
C
[91 nt withheld, positions 10274-10364]
A
[49 nt withheld, positions 10366-10414]
CCTTTGACGTTGGAGTCCACGTTCTTT
[37 nt withheld, positions 10442-10478]
ACCCTATCTCGGTCTATTCTTTTGATTTATAAGGGATTTTGCCGATTTCGGCCTATTGGTTAAAAAATGA
GCTGATTTAACAAAAATTTAACGCGAATTAATTCTGTAGCTTGGCGTAATCATGGTCATAGCTGTTTCCT
GTGTGAAATTGTTATCCGCTCACAATTCCACACAACATACGAGCCGGAAGCATAAAGTGTAAAGCCTGGG
GTGCCTAATGAGTGAGCTAACTCACATTAATTGCGTTGCGCTCACTGCCCGCTTTCCAGTCGGGAAACCT
GTCGTGCCAGCTGCATTAATGAATCGGCCAACGCGCGGGGAGAGGCGGTTTGCGTATTGGGCGCTCTTCC
GCTTCCTCGCTCACTGACTCGCTGCGCTCGGTCGTTCGGCTGCGGCGAGCGGTATCAGCTCACTCAAAGG
CGGTAATACGGTTATCCACAGAATCAGGGGATAACGCAGGAAAGAACATGTGAGCAAAAGGCCAGCAAAA
GGCCAGGAACCGTAAAAAGGCCGCGTTGCTGGCGTTTTTCCATAGGCTCCGCCCCCCTGACGAGCATCAC
AAAAATCGACGCTCAAGTCAGAGGTGGCGAAACCCGACAGGACTATAAAGATACCAGGCGTTTCCCCCTG
GAAGCTCCCTCGTGCGCTCTCCTGTTCCGACCCTGCCGCTTACCGGATACCTGTCCGCCTTTCTCCCTTC
GGGAAGCGTGGCGCTTTCTCATAGCTCACGCTGTAGGTATCTCAGTTCGGTGTAGGTCGTTCGCTCCAAG
CTGGGCTGTGTGCACGAACCCCCCGTTCAGCCCGACCGCTGCGCCTTATCCGGTAACTATCGTCTTGAGT
CCAACCCGGTAAGACACGACTTATCGCCACTGGCAGCAGCCACTGGTAACAGGATTAGCAGAGCGAGGTA
TGTAGGCGGTGCTACAGAGTTCTTGAAGTGGTGGCCTAACTACGGCTACACTAGAAGAACAGTATTTGGT
ATCTGCGCTCTGCTGAAGCCAGTTACCTTCGGAAAAAGAGTTGGTAGCTCTTGATCCGGCAAACAAACCA
CCGCTGGTAGCGG
Features (pLannotate 1.2.2; 32 found; start..end, strand, type, name):
    223..1083    -  CDS            AmpR: β-lactamase; bla; confers resistance to ampicillin, carbenicillin, and related antibiotics
   1084..1188    -  promoter       AmpR promoter: bla
   1247..1299    -  misc_feature   bom (fragment): basis of mobility region from pBR322
   1454..1833    +  enhancer       CMV enhancer: human cytomegalovirus immediate early enhancer
   1834..2033    +  promoter       CMV promoter: human cytomegalovirus (CMV) immediate early promoter
   2051..2231    +  LTR            5' LTR (truncated): truncated 5' long terminal repeat (LTR) from HIV-1
   2278..2403    +  misc_feature   HIV-1 Ψ: packaging signal of human immunodeficiency virus type 1
   2387..2750    +  CDS            HIV-1 gag (fragment): gag protein from human immunodeficiency virus 1; gag
   2896..3129    +  misc_feature   RRE: The Rev response element (RRE) of HIV-1 allows for Rev-dependent mRNA export from the nucleus to the cytoplasm.
   3506..3606    +  CDS            Rev (fragment): human immunodeficiency virus 1 (HIV-1) Rev protein; rev; enhances nuclear export of unspliced and incompletely spliced viral mRNAs
   3656..3773    +  misc_feature   cPPT/CTS: central polypurine tract and central termination sequence of HIV-1
   3883..4186    +  enhancer       CMV enhancer: human cytomegalovirus immediate early enhancer
   4258..4275    -  promoter       CMV promoter (fragment): human cytomegalovirus (CMV) immediate early promoter
   4338..4389    +  promoter       CMVd2 promoter: truncated human cytomegalovirus (CMV) immediate early promoter that yields moderately reduced expression relative to the full-length promoter
   4523..4998    +  intron         β-globin intron: internally truncated intron from human β-globin
   5002..5052    +  CDS            HBB (fragment): HBB_COLGU - Experimental evidence at transcript level: Swiss-Prot protein existence level 2. Involved in oxygen transport from the lung to the various peripheral tissues. From Colobus guereza (Mantled guereza) (Eastern black-and-white colobus monkey).
   5062..5478    +  CDS            gag (truncated): truncated Moloney murine leukemia virus (MMLV) gag gene lacking the start codon
   6721..7329    +  CDS            EIF4E (fragment) (sequence withheld): IF4E_HUMAN - Also known as EIF4EL1, EIF4F. Experimental evidence at protein level: Swiss-Prot protein existence level 1. Recognizes and binds the 7-methylguanosine-containing mRNA cap during an early step in the initiation of protein synthesis and facilitates ribosome binding by inducing the unwinding of the mRNAs secondary structures (PubMed:16271312, PubMed:22578813). In addition to its role in translation initiation, also acts as a regulator of translation and stability in the cytoplasm (PubMed:24335285). Component of the CYFIP1-EIF4E-FMR1 complex which binds to the mRNA cap and mediates tr
   7396..8091    +  CDS            TurboGFP: improved green fluorescent protein from Pontellina plumata (Evdokimov et al., 2006) mammalian codon-optimized
   8157..8529    +  CDS            BleoR (fragment): antibiotic-binding protein; Sh ble from Streptoalloteichus hindustanus; confers resistance to bleomycin, phleomycin, and Zeocin™
   8530..8551    +  misc_feature   MCS (fragment): pBluescript multiple cloning site
   8554..9142    +  misc_feature   WPRE: woodchuck hepatitis virus posttranscriptional regulatory element
   9079..9660    +  CDS            nef (fragment): NEF_HV1H2 - Experimental evidence at protein level: Swiss-Prot protein existence level 1. Extracellular Nef protein targets CD4(+) T-lymphocytes for apoptosis by interacting with CXCR4 surface receptors. From Human immunodeficiency virus type 1 group M subtype B (isolate HXB2) (HIV-1).
   9667..9847    +  LTR            5' LTR (truncated): truncated 5' long terminal repeat (LTR) from HIV-1
   9879..10103   +  polyA_signal   bGH poly(A) signal: bovine growth hormone polyadenylation signal
  10107..10128   +  promoter       SV40 promoter (fragment): SV40 enhancer and early promoter
  10149..10577   +  rep_origin     f1 ori (sequence partly withheld): f1 bacteriophage origin of replication; arrow indicates direction of (+) strand synthesis
  10625..10647   -  protein_bind   lac operator (fragment): The lac repressor binds to the lac operator to inhibit transcription in E. coli. This inhibition can be relieved by adding lactose or isopropyl-β-D-thiogalactopyranoside (IPTG). lac repressor encoded by lacI
  10651..10681   -  promoter       lac promoter: promoter for the E. coli lac operon
  10696..10717   -  protein_bind   CAP binding site: CAP binding activates transcription in the presence of cAMP. E. coli catabolite activator protein
  10730..10822   -  CDS            lacI (fragment): lac repressor; lacI; The lac repressor binds to the lac operator to inhibit transcription in E. coli. This inhibition can be relieved by adding lactose or isopropyl-β-D-thiogalactopyranoside (IPTG).
  11005..52      -  rep_origin     ori (across the origin): high-copy-number ColE1/pMB1/pBR322/pUC origin of replication
