[The description below was written by a language model from this plasmid's Addgene catalogue record and pLannotate feature annotations shown in this document.]
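Description:
pLV_CAG_Gag-EIF4E is a lentiviral transfer plasmid on a pLenti backbone for stable mammalian expression of a Moloney murine leukemia virus (MLV) Gag protein fused at its C terminus to the human cap-binding translation factor EIF4E. In bacteria it is maintained through a high-copy ColE1/pUC-type origin with ampicillin selection (AmpR), and an f1 origin is also present. The 11.5 kb sequence carries the usual HIV-1-derived vector elements. A CMV enhancer/promoter drives genomic RNA from a truncated 5' LTR, followed by the Ψ packaging signal with a short gag fragment, the Rev response element for Rev-dependent nuclear export, and the cPPT/CTS. A WPRE, a second truncated LTR and a bGH polyadenylation signal close the cassette at the 3' end.

The internal expression unit is listed as CAG-driven. The automated annotation detects this region piecemeal as a CMV enhancer, small promoter fragments and a β-globin-type intron, which is broadly consistent with a composite CAG promoter. Downstream, the annotation labels only the start of MLV gag and most of EIF4E, but the spacing between them fits a continuous Gag-EIF4E open reading frame. TurboGFP and a bleomycin/Zeocin resistance gene (BleoR) follow in the same orientation, matching the catalogued GFP and Zeocin markers for identifying and selecting transduced cells. The elements linking these coding sequences to the fusion are not annotated, so the record does not state how they are co-expressed.

The Gag ORF was taken from an earlier MLV Gag-YFP plasmid and assembled by Gibson cloning. The associated publication concerns live-cell transcriptomics with engineered virus-like particles. This suggests that the EIF4E moiety is meant to bring capped cellular mRNAs into Gag-based particles, although the record itself gives only expression of the fusion protein as the purpose.
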