Addgene plasmid #212635: pLV_CAG_Gag-EIF4E
Purpose: Lentivirus vector to express an MLV Gag-EIF4E fusion protein
Depositing lab: Paul Blainey. Depositing organization: Broad Institute. Publication: Live-cell transcriptomics with engineered virus-like particles. Najia MA, Le A, Borrajo J, Pruett L, Tsai F, Ogi R, Huang JY, Griffith LG, Daley GQ, Blainey PC. Cell. 2026 Sep 1:S0092-8674(26)00932-3. doi: 10.1016/j.cell.2026.08.005. PubMed 42679822.
Backbone
  Vector backbone: pLenti
  Vector type: Mammalian Expression, Lentiviral
  Selectable markers: Zeocin ; GFP
Growth in bacteria
  Bacterial resistance: Ampicillin, 100 μg/mL
  Growth temperature: 30°C
  Growth strain: NEB Stable
  Copy number: High Copy
Gene/Insert
  Gene/Insert name: MLV Gag (UniProt ID: P03332)
  Species: MoMLV
  Entrez Gene: gag (a.k.a. MLVgp8)
  Promoter: CAG
  Tag / fusion protein: EIF4E (C terminal on insert)
  Cloning method: Gibson Cloning
  Sequencing primers: 5′ CGCAAATGGGCGGTAGGCGTG
Resource information
  A portion of this plasmid was derived from a plasmid made by: The MLV Gag ORF was cloned from MLV Gag-YFP (Addgene Plasmid #1813, a gift from Walther Mothes)
Terms and licenses: Academic/Nonprofit Terms; Industry Terms: Not Available to Industry
Depositor comments: Please visit https://doi.org/10.1101/2024.10.01.616098 for bioRxiv preprint.
How to cite: pLV_CAG_Gag-EIF4E was a gift from Paul Blainey (Addgene plasmid # 212635 ; http://n2t.net/addgene:212635 ; RRID:Addgene_212635)
